Addgene plasmid #170018: pKB231
Purpose: Encodes LacI-controlled expression of surface-displayed cecropin P1 and PvirK-mNeonGreen reporter
Depositing lab: Jeffrey Tabor. Depositing organization: Rice University. Publication: High-throughput discovery of peptide activators of a bacterial sensor kinase. Brink KR, Mu AM, Hoang KV, Groszman K, Gunn JS, Tabor JJ. bioRxiv 10.1101/2021.06.01.446581.
Backbone
  Vector backbone: pSC101*
  Vector type: Bacterial Expression, Synthetic Biology
Growth in bacteria
  Bacterial resistance: Ampicillin, 100 μg/mL
  Growth temperature: 37°C
  Growth strain: DH5alpha
  Copy number: Low Copy
Gene/Insert 1
  Gene/Insert name: mNeonGreen
  Species: Branchiostoma lanceolatum
  Promoter: PvirK
  Cloning method: Unknown
  Sequencing primers: 5′ CGTCTAAGAAACCATTATTATCATGACATTAAC
Gene/Insert 2
  Gene/Insert name: Cecropin P1
  Species: Synthetic; Ascaris suum, Escherichia coli
  Promoter: Ptac
  Tag / fusion protein: Lpp (N terminal on insert); OmpA (N terminal on insert); Tether (N terminal on insert)
  Cloning method: Unknown
  Sequencing primers: 5′ CGGTATCAGCTCACTCAAAGG
Resource information
  A portion of this plasmid was derived from a plasmid made by: Peptide display fusion protein sequence was obtained from Bryan Davies and was originally published in Tucker et al. 2018 (DOI:10.1016/j.cell.2017.12.009).
Terms and licenses: Academic/Nonprofit Terms; Industry Terms: Not Available to Industry
Depositor comments: Peptide display fusion protein sequence was obtained from Bryan Davies and was originally published in Tucker et al. 2018 (DOI:10.1016/j.cell.2017.12.009). Tucker AT, Leonard SP, DuBois CD, Knauf GA, Cunningham AL, Wilke CO, Trent MS, Davies BW. Discovery of Next-Generation Antimicrobials through Bacterial Self-Screening of Surface-Displayed Peptide Libraries. Cell. 2018 Jan 25;172(3):618-628.e13. doi: 10.1016/j.cell.2017.12.009. Epub 2018 Jan 4. PMID: 29307492; PMCID: PMC5786472. Please visit https://www.biorxiv.org/content/10.1101/2021.06.01.446581v1 for bioRxiv preprint.
How to cite: pKB231 was a gift from Jeffrey Tabor (Addgene plasmid # 170018 ; http://n2t.net/addgene:170018 ; RRID:Addgene_170018)
