[The description below was written by a language model from this plasmid's Addgene catalogue record and pLannotate feature annotations shown in this document.]
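Description:
pKB231 is a low-copy bacterial expression and synthetic biology plasmid of about 7 kb built on a pSC101* backbone. It replicates through the pSC101 origin together with the plasmid-encoded Rep101 (RepA) protein and is selected with ampicillin via the β-lactamase gene (AmpR) under its own promoter. It is propagated in standard E. coli cloning strains such as DH5alpha.

The plasmid carries two functional modules. The first is a peptide display cassette. A tac promoter with an adjacent lac operator drives a fusion protein made of an Lpp fragment, an OmpA fragment, a tether and, at the C-terminal end, the antimicrobial peptide cecropin P1 from Ascaris suum. Lpp-OmpA is a common surface-display scaffold: the lipoprotein segment targets the fusion to the outer membrane, and the OmpA transmembrane segment exposes the tethered peptide on the cell surface. A lacI gene expressed from the stronger lacIq promoter sits on the same plasmid, so display is repressed until an inducer such as IPTG is added. The second module is a reporter in which the PvirK promoter drives mNeonGreen, followed by rrnB T1 and T7Te terminators. PvirK is listed in the catalogue entry but is not annotated in the feature table; it presumably lies in the unannotated region upstream of mNeonGreen. Further terminators insulate the cassettes from one another. A short fragment annotated as mKate lies between the two modules, and the record does not explain its role.

The associated work concerns high-throughput discovery of peptide activators of a bacterial sensor kinase. This fits a design in which a cell displaying the peptide reports its own signalling response as green fluorescence, although the record does not name the sensor kinase. The display fusion design came from an earlier surface-displayed peptide library system.
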