Features (pLannotate 1.2.2; 18 found; start..end, strand, type, name):
     21..107     -  terminator     rrnB T1 terminator: Escherichia coli rrnB; transcription terminator T1 from the E. coli rrnB gene
    113..1195    -  CDS            lacI: lac repressor; lacI; The lac repressor binds to the lac operator to inhibit transcription in E. coli. This inhibition can be relieved by adding lactose or isopropyl-β-D-thiogalactopyranoside (IPTG).
   1196..1273    -  promoter       lacIq promoter: lacI (mutant); In the lacIq allele, a single base change in the promoter boosts expression of the lacI gene about 10-fold.
   1295..1339    +  terminator     his operon terminator (fragment): This putative transcriptin terminator from the E. coli his operon has a 2-bp deletion introduced during synthesis. Its efficiency has not been determined.
   1642..2592    -  CDS            Rep101: RepA protein needed for replication with the pSC101 origin; rep101
   2640..2862    -  rep_origin     pSC101 ori: low-copy replication origin that requires the Rep101 protein
   3364..3398    -  terminator     lambda t0 terminator: minimal transcription terminator from phage lambda (Scholtissek and Grosse, 1987)
   3478..4338    -  CDS            AmpR: β-lactamase; bla; confers resistance to ampicillin, carbenicillin, and related antibiotics
   4339..4402    -  promoter       AmpR promoter: bla
   4742..5449    +  CDS            mNeonGreen: mNeonGreen is a basic (constitutively fluorescent) green/yellow fluorescent protein published in 2013, derived from Branchiostoma lanceolatum. It is reported to be a very rapidly-maturing monomer with moderate acid sensitivity.
   5461..5532    +  terminator     rrnB T1 terminator: transcription terminator T1 from the E. coli rrnB gene
   5548..5575    +  terminator     T7Te terminator: phage T7 early transcription terminator
   5669..5884    +  CDS            mKate M41G S158C (fragment): mKate M41G S158C is a basic (constitutively fluorescent) red fluorescent protein published in 2009, derived from Entacmaea quadricolor.
   5886..5981    -  CDS            ASCEC-1 (fragment): CECP1_ASCSU - Experimental evidence at protein level: Swiss-Prot protein existence level 1. Has antibacterial activity against several Gram-positive and Gram-negative bacteria. Is weakly active against yeasts. Acts by a nonpore mechanism. From Ascaris suum (Pig roundworm) (Ascaris lumbricoides).
   6180..6584    -  CDS            ompA (fragment): OMPA_SHIFL - Experimental evidence at protein level: Swiss-Prot protein existence level 1. (Microbial infection) Serves as a secondary receptor during phage Sf6 infection; infection requires both lipopolysaccharide (LPS) and the OmpA beta-barrel. From Shigella flexneri.
   6588..6674    -  CDS            lpp (fragment): LPP_ECOLI - Also known as mlpA, mulI. Experimental evidence at protein level: Swiss-Prot protein existence level 1. An outer membrane lipoprotein that controls the distance between the inner and outer membranes; adding residues to Lpp increases the width of the periplasm (PubMed:29257832). The only protein known to be covalently linked to the peptidoglycan network (PGN) (PubMed:4261992, PubMed:3013869, PubMed:4245367). Also non-covalently binds the PGN (PubMed:3013869). The link between the cell outer membrane and PGN contributes to the maintenance of the structural and functional integrity of
   6769..6785    -  protein_bind   lac operator: The lac repressor binds to the lac operator to inhibit transcription in E. coli. This inhibition can be relieved by adding lactose or isopropyl-β-D-thiogalactopyranoside (IPTG). lac repressor encoded by lacI
   6793..6821    -  promoter       tac promoter: strong E. coli promoter; hybrid between the trp and lac UV5 promoters
>Addgene plasmid #170018 | pKB231 | addgene full sequence | sequence record 336783 | Addgene NGS Result
CCCTAGGTCTAGGGCGGCGGATTTGTCCTACTCAGGAGAGCGTTCACCGACAAACAACAGATAAAACGAA
AGGCCCAGTCTTTCGACTGAGCCTTTCGTTTTATTTGATGCCTCACTGCCCGCTTTCCAGTCGGGAAACC
TGTCGTGCCAGCTGCATTAATGAATCGGCCAACGCGCGGGGAGAGGCGGTTTGCGTATTGGGCGCCAGGG
TGGTTTTTCTTTTCACCAGTGAGACGGGCAACAGCTGATTGCCCTTCACCGCCTGGCCCTGAGAGAGTTG
CAGCAAGCGGTCCACGCTGGTTTGCCCCAGCAGGCGAAAATCCTGTTTGATGGTGGTTAACGGCGGGATA
TAACATGAGCTGTCTTCGGTATCGTCGTATCCCACTACCGAGATATCCGCACCAACGCGCAGCCCGGACT
CGGTAATGGCGCGCATTGCGCCCAGCGCCATCTGATCGTTGGCAACCAGCATCGCAGTGGGAACGATGCC
CTCATTCAGCATTTGCATGGTTTGTTGAAAACCGGACATGGCACTCCAGTCGCCTTCCCGTTCCGCTATC
GGCTGAATTTGATTGCGAGTGAGATATTTATGCCAGCCAGCCAGACGCAGACGCGCCGAGACAGAACTTA
ATGGGCCCGCTAACAGCGCGATTTGCTGGTGACCCAATGCGACCAGATGCTCCACGCCCAGTCGCGTACC
GTCTTCATGGGAGAAAATAATACTGTTGATGGGTGTCTGGTCAGAGACATCAAGAAATAACGCCGGAACA
TTAGTGCAGGCAGCTTCCACAGCAATGGCATCCTGGTCATCCAGCGGATAGTTAATGATCAGCCCACTGA
CGCGTTGCGCGAGAAGATTGTGCACCGCCGCTTTACAGGCTTCGACGCCGCTTCGTTCTACCATCGACAC
CACCACGCTGGCACCCAGTTGATCGGCGCGAGATTTAATCGCCGCGACAATTTGCGACGGCGCGTGCAGG
GCCAGACTGGAGGTGGCAACGCCAATCAGCAACGACTGTTTGCCCGCCAGTTGTTGTGCCACGCGGTTGG
GAATGTAATTCAGCTCCGCCATCGCCGCTTCCACTTTTTCCCGCGTTTTCGCAGAAACGTGGCTGGCCTG
GTTCACCACGCGGGAAACGGTCTGATAAGAGACACCGGCATACTCTGCGACATCGTATAACGTTACTGGT
TTCACATTCACCACCCTGAATTGACTCTCTTCCGGGCGCTATCATGCCATACCGCGAAAGGTTTTGCACC
ATTCGATGGTGTCAACGTAAATGCATGCCGCTTCGGCAAGGTGTCACCACCCTGCCCTTTTTCTTTAAAA
CCGAAAAGATTACTTCGCGTTATGCAGGCTTCCTCGCTCACTGACTCGCTGCGCTCGGTCGTTCGGCTGC
GGCGAGCGGTATCAGCTCACTCAAAGGCGGTAATCTCGAGGTTACATTGTCGATCTGTTCATGGTGAACA
GCTTTGAATGCACCAAAAACTCGTAAAAGCTCTGATGTATCTATCTTTTTTACACCGTTTTCATCTGTGC
ATATGGACAGTTTTCCCTTTGATATGTAACGGTGAACAGTTGTTCTACTTTTGTTTGTTAGTCTTGATGC
TTCACTGATAGATACAAGAGCCATAAGAACCTCAGATCCTTCCGTATTTAGCCAGTATGTTCTCTAGTGT
GGTTCGTTGTTTTTGCGTGAGCCATGAGAACGAACCATTGAGATCATACTTACTTTGCATGTCACTCAAA
AATTTTGCCTCAAAACTGGTGAGCTGAATTTTTGCAGTTAAAGCATCGTGTAGTGTTTTTCTTAGTCCGT
TATGTAGGTAGGAATCTGATGTAATGGTTGTTGGTATTTTGTCACCATTCATTTTTATCTGGTTGTTCTC
AAGTTCGGTTACGAGATCCATTTGTCTATCTAGTTCAACTTGGAAAATCAACGTATCAGTCGGGCGGCCT
CGCTTATCAACCACCAATTTCATATTGCTGTAAGTGTTTAAATCTTTACTTATTGGTTTCAAAACCCATT
GGTTAAGCCTTTTAAACTCATGGTAGTTATTTTCAAGCATTAACATGAACTTAAATTCATCAAGGCTAAT
CTCTATATTTGCCTTGTGAGTTTTCTTTTGTGTTAGTTCTTTTAATAACCACTCATAAATCCTCATAGAG
TATTTGTTTTCAAAAGACTTAACATGTTCCAGATTATATTTTATGAATTTTTTTAACTGGAAAAGATAAG
GCAATATCTCTTCACTAAAAACTAATTCTAATTTTTCGCTTGAGAACTTGGCATAGTTTGTCCACTGGAA
AATCTCAAAGCCTTTAACCAAAGGATTCATGATTTCCACAGTTCTCGTCATCAGCTCTCTGGTTGCTTTA
GCTAATACACCATAAGCATTTTCCCTACTGATGTTCATCATCTGAGCGTATTGGTTATAAGTGAACGATA
CCGTCCGTTCTTTCCTTGTAGGGTTTTCAATAGTGGGGTTGAGTAGTGCCACACAGCATAAAATTAGCTT
GGTTTCATGCTCCGTTAAGTCATAGCGACTAATCGCTAGTTCATTTGCTTTGAAAACAACTAATTCAGAC
ATACATCTCAATTGGTCTAGGTGATTTTAATCACTATACCAATTGAGATGGGCTAGTCAATGATAATTAC
ATGTCCTTTTCCTTTGAGTTGTGGGTATCTGTAAATTCTGCTAGACCTTTGCTGGAAAACTTGTAAATTC
TGCTAGACCCTCTGTAAATTCCGCTAGACCTTTGTGTGTTTTTTTTGTTTATATTCAAGTGGTTATAATT
TATAGAATAAAGAAAGAATAAAAAAAGATAAAAAGAATAGATCCCAGCCCTGTGTATAACTCACTACTTT
AGTCAGTTCCGCAGTATTACAAAAGGATGTCGCAAACGCTGTTTGCTCCTCTACAAAACAGACCTTAAAA
CCCTAAAGGCTTAAGTAGCACCCTCGCAAGCTCGTGCAAATCGCTTAATATTCCTTTTGTCTCCGACCAT
CAGGCACCTGAGTCGCTGCCTTTTTCGTGACATTCAGTTCGCTGCGCTCACGGCTCTGGCAGTGAATGTG
GGTAAATGGCACTACAGGCGCCTTTTATGGATTCATGCAAGGAAACTACCCATAATACAAGAAAAGCCCG
TCACGGGCTTCTCAGGGCGTTTTATGGCTGGTCTGCTATGTGGTGCTATCTGACTTTTTGCTGTTCAGCA
GTTCCTGCCCTCTGATTTTCCAGTCTGACCACTTCGGATTATCCCGTGACAGGTCATTCAGACTGGCTAA
TGCACCCAGTAAGGCAGCGGTATCATCAACAGGCTTACCCGTCTTACTGTCCCTAGTGCTTGGATTCTCA
CCAATAAAAAACGCCCGGCGGCAACCGAGCGTTCTGAACAAATCCAGATGGAGTTCTGATGTCATTACTG
GATCTATCAACAGGAGTCCAAGCGAGCTCGTAAACTTGGTCTGACAGTTACCAATGCTTAATCAGTGAGG
CACCTATCTCAGCGATCTGTCTATTTCGTTCATCCATAGTTGCCTGACTCCCCGTCGTGTAGATAACTAC
GATACGGGAGGGCTTACCATCTGGCCCCAGTGCTGCAATGATACCGCGTGATCCACGCTCACCGGCTCCA
GATTTATCAGCAATAAACCAGCCAGCCGGAAGGGCCGAGCGCAGAAGTGGTCCTGCAACTTTATCCGCCT
CCATCCAGTCTATTAATTGTTGCCGGGAAGCTAGAGTAAGTAGTTCGCCAGTTAATAGTTTGCGCAACGT
TGTTGCCATTGCTACAGGCATCGTGGTGTCACGCTCGTCGTTTGGTATGGCTTCATTCAGCTCCGGTTCC
CAACGATCAAGGCGAGTTACATGATCCCCCATGTTGTGCAAAAAAGCGGTTAGCTCCTTCGGTCCTCCGA
TCGTTGTCAGAAGTAAGTTGGCCGCAGTGTTATCACTCATGGTTATGGCAGCACTGCATAATTCTCTTAC
TGTCATGCCATCCGTAAGATGCTTTTCTGTTACTGGTGAGTACTCAACCAAGTCATTCTGAGAATAGTGT
ATGCGGCGACCGAGTTGCTCTTGCCCGGCGTCAATACGGTATAATACCGCGCCACATAGCAGAACTTTAA
AAGTGCTCATCATTGGAAAACGTTCTTCGGGGCGAAAACTCTCAAGGATCTTACCGCTGTTGAGATCCAG
TTCGATGTAACCCACTCGTGCACCCAACTGATCTTCAGCATCTTTTACTTTCACCAGCGTTTCTGGGTGA
GCAAAAACGGGAAGGCAAAATGCCGCAAAAAAGTGAATAAGGGCGACACTGAAATGTTGAATACTCATAC
TCTTCCTTTTTCAATATTATTGAAGCATTTATCAGGGTTATTGTCTCATGAGCGGATACATATTTTAATG
TATTTAGAAAAATAAACAAATAGGGGTTCCGCGCACATTTCCCATGGTGCCACCTGACGTCTAATAAACC
ATTATTATCATGACATTAACCTATAAAAATAGGCGTATCACGAGGCAGAATTTTTATCGCTTCCGCGTTC
CGTCTACTCCCTATTACGCTCCGGAATCTCCGACGCCTACGGCCGACGTCGGATACCGCCATTGATAAAC
TGTTTAACAACATCGTCTGTACAGACCTTCTTCGTTGCCTTTACGTTTAACTCAATCAGGCTACCGTCTC
GGTTATAAGTCTATCGAGTAGTAGAGCCGTAGTAAAGAGGAGAAATACTAGATGGTTTCGAAAGGTGAGG
AGGATAACATGGCGTCGCTGCCTGCTACACATGAACTGCATATTTTCGGCAGCATCAACGGAGTTGATTT
CGACATGGTGGGCCAAGGCACCGGCAACCCGAACGACGGCTATGAAGAATTGAATTTGAAATCTACCAAG
GGCGACTTGCAATTTAGTCCGTGGATTCTGGTACCGCATATTGGTTATGGTTTTCATCAGTATCTGCCCT
ACCCAGACGGAATGAGCCCATTTCAGGCGGCTATGGTGGATGGCAGTGGCTATCAGGTCCATCGCACCAT
GCAATTCGAGGATGGGGCGAGCCTGACCGTGAATTATCGGTACACTTACGAAGGTTCACATATTAAAGGT
GAAGCACAAGTTAAAGGCACCGGCTTCCCGGCGGATGGCCCAGTGATGACCAACAGCCTGACGGCGGCGG
ACTGGTGTCGTAGCAAAAAGACGTATCCCAATGATAAAACAATTATTTCTACCTTTAAATGGAGTTACAC
CACGGGTAACGGTAAACGCTACCGTAGCACGGCTCGCACCACATACACCTTTGCGAAACCCATGGCCGCG
AACTATCTGAAAAATCAGCCGATGTATGTGTTTCGCAAAACGGAACTGAAACATTCGAAAACTGAACTCA
ATTTCAAAGAGTGGCAAAAAGCCTTCACCGACGTAATGGGCATGGATGAACTGTACAAATGACCAGGCAT
CAAATAAAACGAAAGGCTCAGTCGAAAGACTGGGCCTTTCGTTTTATCTGTTGTTTGTCGGTGAACGCTC
TCTACTAGAGTCACACTGGCTCACCTTCGGGTGGGCCTTTCTGCGTTTATAGTTTCACTTCTGAGTTCGG
CATGGGGTCAGGTGGGACCACCGCGCTACTGCCGCCAGGCAGCTGTATCATCTGCGTACTCCATTAGTGT
GACGACCTATGAGGATGGCGGGGTATTAACTGTAACGCAAGATACTTCTCTGCAAGATGGTTGTTTAATT
TATAATGTGAAACTGCGCGGCGTTAATTTTCCCTCAAATGGTCCCGTAATGCAAAAGAAGACCTTAGGGT
GGGAAGCTTCTACGGAAACGTTGTATCCTGCAGATGGCGGTCTTGAGGGTCGTTGTGATATGGCGTTGAA
ACTTAACGAGGACCACCTTGAATAGCAATAGCAATACCTTCAGAAATACGTTTTTTAGCAGAATTTTCAA
GTTTTTTAGCAGTTTTAGAAAGCCAAGAGGTTCCTCCGATACCCGCAGCTGGAGCCTCAGCGGCATCTGC
AGGAGCGGCTTCCGCAGCCGGTGCTTCACTCGCTGGTGCCTCCGCTGCTGGTGTAGCTTCCGCAGCTGGT
GCAGCAGGTTCCTGACTGATGCCAGCGGCTGGGGCTTCGGCAGCATCCGCTGGGGCAGCTTCTGCTGCAG
GCGCTTCGCTAGCTGGAGCTTCAGCAGCAGGAGTCGCCTCTGCGGCGGGCGCTGCAGGCTCTTGACTGGT
ACCAATACCGTTGTCCGGACGAGTGCCGATGGTGTGTGCGTCACCGATGTTGTTGGTCCACTGGTATTCC
AGACGGGTAGCGATTTCAGGAGTGATCGCGTACTCAACACCGCCAGCGAAGACCGGAGAAACGCCGGTGT
CGTGGTTTTTACCATAAACGTTGGATTTAGTGTCTGCACGCCATACCATGCCACCCAGACGAGTGTAGAT
GTCCAGGTCGTCAGTGATTGGGTAACCCAGTTTAGCGGTCAGTTGAACGCCCTGAGCTTTGTATGCACCG
TTTTCAACGCTGCCTTTGTACGGCATACGACCTAACCAGTCGTAACCCATTTCAAAGCCAACATACGGGT
TAATTCCCTGATCGATTTTAGCGTTGCTGGAGCAACCTGCCAGCAGAGTAGAACCCAGGATTACCGCGCC
CAGTACCAGTTTAGTAGCTTTCATCAGAAATACTCCATAGCATGATTAAGATGTTTCAGTACGAAAATTG
CTTTCATTGTTGATCTCCTTTTTAAGTGAACTTGGGCCCTGTGTGAAATTGTTATCCGCTCACAATTCCA
CACATTATACGAGCCGATGATTAATTGTCAACAGCTCATTTCAGAATATTAGCCAGAACCGTTATGATGT
CGGCGCAAAAAACATTATCCAGAACGGGAGTGCGCCTTGAGCGACACGAATTATGCAGTGATTTACGTAT
TACCGCCTTTGAGTGAGCTGATACCGCTCGCCGCAGCCGAACG
